LOCUS       Exported 3539 bp ds-DNA circular SYN 12-MAY-2021
DEFINITION  Bacterial Expression plasmid for SARS-CoV-2 helicase.
ACCESSION   .
VERSION     .
KEYWORDS    pGBW-m4046760
SOURCE      synthetic DNA construct
  ORGANISM  synthetic DNA construct
REFERENCE   1 (bases 1 to 3539)
  TITLE     SARS-CoV-2 protein E. coli expression constructs, tagged, for
            protein expression and/or purification
REFERENCE   2 (bases 1 to 3539)
  AUTHORS   .
  TITLE     Direct Submission
  JOURNAL   Exported May 12, 2021 from SnapGene Server 1.1.58
            http://www.snapgene.com
FEATURES             Location/Qualifiers
     source          1..3539
                     /organism="synthetic DNA construct"
                     /mol_type="other DNA"
     RBS             1786..1808
                     /note="efficient ribosome binding site from bacteriophage
                     T7 gene 10 (Olins and Rangwala, 1989)"
     protein_bind    1823..1847
                     /label=lac operator
                     /bound_moiety="lac repressor encoded by lacI"
                     /note="The lac repressor binds to the lac operator to
                     inhibit transcription in E. coli. This inhibition can be
                     relieved by adding lactose or
                     isopropyl-beta-D-thiogalactopyranoside (IPTG)."
     primer_bind     complement(1847..1866)
                     /label=T7
                     /note="T7 promoter, forward primer"
     promoter        complement(1848..1866)
                     /label=T7 promoter
                     /note="promoter for bacteriophage T7 RNA polymerase"
     terminator      1894..1928
                     /label=lambda t0 terminator
                     /note="minimal transcription terminator from phage lambda
                     (Scholtissek and Grosse, 1987)"
     CDS             complement(1999..2658)
                     /codon_start=1
                     /gene="cat"
                     /product="chloramphenicol acetyltransferase"
                     /label=CmR
                     /note="confers resistance to chloramphenicol"
                     /translation="MEKKITGYTTVDISQWHRKEHFEAFQSVAQCTYNQTVQLDITAFL
                     KTVKKNKHKFYPAFIHILARLMNAHPEFRMAMKDGELVIWDSVHPCYTVFHEQTETFSS
                     LWSEYHDDFRQFLHIYSQDVACYGENLAYFPKGFIENMFFVSANPWVSFTSFDLNVANM
                     DNFFAPVFTMGKYYTQGDKVLMPLAIQVHHAVCDGFHVGRMLNELQQYCDEWQGGA"
     primer_bind     2573..2592
                     /label=CAT-R
                     /note="Chloramphenicol resistance gene, reverse primer"
     rep_origin      complement(2764..3352)
                     /direction=LEFT
                     /label=ori
                     /note="high-copy-number ColE1/pMB1/pBR322/pUC origin of
                     replication"
     primer_bind     complement(2844..2863)
                     /label=pBR322ori-F
                     /note="pBR322 origin, forward primer"
     CDS             complement(3473..3490)
                     /codon_start=1
                     /product="6xHis affinity tag"
                     /label=6xHis
                     /translation="HHHHHH"
     CDS             complement(3491..3511)
                     /codon_start=1
                     /product="tobacco etch virus (TEV) protease recognition and
                     cleavage site"
                     /label=TEV site
                     /translation="ENLYFQS"
ORIGIN
        1 atttcgaggc tcgtaaattg cagtttgtcg tacaggtcgc ggtcagacat gatgcagagg
       61 ataccaactt tggcgcgggt aatagctacg ttgaaccggt taacgttgca ggagtgagcg
      121 gtttcagtgg tttgggtgaa aatcacgtaa tcatattctg agccctggct agaatccaca
      181 gtctgcgtcg gcagacccag gattttggag gctactgcgt tctgagagtt atagggagag
      241 atgaagacag ctttacgcca tgccggattg cgggtgagaa attctcgcac aactccaatc
      301 tgtggacggt tgatcgcgct actgacgtcg tgcgtgataa cacctttata aaacattttg
      361 aagcactgag cggacttgtc cttatgggct ttcagtttgt tatcataaac cagagcagat
      421 acggtatcca caatttctgc cgggcatctg cgacacgtgc caagaaacat atctggaccg
      481 atcgtcttca tcagacggca aactgagttg aagtactccg gttccagggt gcctttagta
      541 agcagagtcc tcggtgccgg cagctgtgct gggtcgccga tgtatacgta gtgtttagca
      601 cgtaaacgcg cgttaactac gctcagatcg tagttggtcg ccatagagat ttcgtcgaac
      661 accacaatat cagcggtagt ttccggcagt gcattaacgg tacagaacac gtactgctcc
      721 agggtgctgt taactttaaa tttgtcaaag cattcaacac gagctctcgc cgggatgata
      781 cgagaacatt tatcaatagg gagatattta agggcctttt cgcacagtgc gtccaccgca
      841 gcgtgactgc atgcagtgta gacgatgcgc gcggatgggt aatacagggc cagacctata
      901 gcgaaatggc tttttccggt accaggcggg ccttgcagag tgctgtattt ttgcatacct
      961 actttctggt aattggctac gttagaggag aactcatccg agatgttcaa tgtcgggtac
     1021 agcccagtaa tgcgcacgta gtgttcctgc ggaaccagag tcggagcgga cagtggcatc
     1081 accgtgtgtg aagtcagaac gaagtagtca ccgacgttta acttatatgt agtggtgccc
     1141 cgatagacaa ctgcatcgcc gtagtcccct ttctcgaagg tgtattcacc gatctgcact
     1201 ttagagtttt ttgtaacacg atagccagta aaaacgtagt tgcggttcag aggcgggcgc
     1261 ggcttaccta cttcccagct cagatgcagt tcacgatcag atagaacctc acggaccgtt
     1321 gcaataccgt aggagagttt gaaggtttct tcggtcgcct tcagagtttc agcagcgaac
     1381 agtttcaatc gctcagtgca ggtattcgcc aggatatagt cgccagcgtt ggtccaatcg
     1441 caagttgcga tcgcgttaaa gtcagtcacg ttatcagacc caacacaggt atttttgtac
     1501 agaccgaata cctggccgtt ggcgcacaga ggaaaggata tcggtggttt gtggcttttg
     1561 caatagtaag acatgccacc caggtagagt tgagtcacgt ctgttacatc acatcccgga
     1621 gcgttgcaaa cgtacggatt aacggacaga accagcttgt gcgacgtact gattacatgg
     1681 tcataacagc atttgcaaca caggaaggga cgacgaatgc acgcgccgca gcgaaggctg
     1741 gtctgtgagt tgcataagac acatgcaccc acagccatag aagagtctcc ttcttaaagt
     1801 taaacaaaat tatttctaga ggggaattgt tatccgctca caattcccct atagtgagtc
     1861 gtattaattt cgcgggatcg agatcgatga ccaataaaaa acgcccggcg gcaaccgagc
     1921 gttctgaaca aatccagatg gagttctgag gtcattactg gatctatcaa caggagtcca
     1981 agcgagctcg atatcaaatt acgccccgcc ctgccactca tcgcagtact gttgtaattc
     2041 attaagcatt ctgccgacat ggaagccatc acaaacggca tgatgaacct gaatcgccag
     2101 cggcatcagc accttgtcgc cttgcgtata atatttgccc atggtgaaaa cgggggcgaa
     2161 gaagttgtcc atattggcca cgtttaaatc aaaactggtg aaactcaccc agggattggc
     2221 tgaaacgaaa aacatattct caataaaccc tttagggaaa taggccaggt tttcaccgta
     2281 acacgccaca tcttgcgaat atatgtgtag aaactgccgg aaatcgtcgt ggtattcact
     2341 ccagagcgat gaaaacgttt cagtttgctc atggaaaacg gtgtaacaag ggtgaacact
     2401 atcccatatc accagctcac cgtctttcat tgccatacga aattccggat gagcattcat
     2461 caggcgggca agaatgtgaa taaaggccgg ataaaacttg tgcttatttt tctttacggt
     2521 ctttaaaaag gccgtaatat ccagctgaac ggtctggtta taggtacatt gagcaactga
     2581 ctgaaatgcc tcaaaatgtt ctttacgatg ccattgggat atatcaacgg tggtatatcc
     2641 agtgattttt ttctccattt tagcttcctt agctcctgaa aatctcgata actcaaaaaa
     2701 tacgcccggt agtgatctta tttcattatg gtgaaagttg gaacctctta cgtgcccgat
     2761 caatttccat aggctccgcc cccctgacga gcatcacaaa aatcgacgct caagtcagag
     2821 gtggcgaaac ccgacaggac tataaagata ccaggcgttt ccccctggaa gctccctcgt
     2881 gcgctctcct gttccgaccc tgccgcttac cggatacctg tccgcctttc tcccttcggg
     2941 aagcgtggcg ctttctcata gctcacgctg taggtatctc agttcggtgt aggtcgttcg
     3001 ctccaagctg ggctgtgtgc acgaaccccc cgttcagccc gaccgctgcg ccttatccgg
     3061 taactatcgt cttgagtcca acccggtaag acacgactta tcgccactgg cagcagccac
     3121 tggtaacagg attagcagag cgaggtatgt aggcggtgct acagagttct tgaagtggtg
     3181 gcctaactac ggctacacta gaagaacagt atttggtatc tgcgctctgc tgaagccagt
     3241 taccttcgga aaaagagttg gtagctcttg atccggcaaa caaaccaccg ctggtagcgg
     3301 tggttttttt gtttgcaagc agcagattac gcgcagaaaa aaaggatctc aagctttttc
     3361 ttttgggtat agcgtcgtgg acagtcattc atctttctgc ccctccaaaa gcaaaaaccc
     3421 gccgaagcgg gtttttacgt aaatcaggtg aaactgaccg ataagccggt taatgatggt
     3481 gatgatggtg gctttgaaag tacaggttct cctgtaaagt agctacgtta cggcggggg
//
