[The description below was written by a language model from this plasmid's Addgene catalogue record and the feature table of its GenBank file.]
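Description:
pGBW-m4046760 is a compact, synthetic bacterial expression plasmid of about 3.5 kb, built to produce the SARS-CoV-2 helicase in Escherichia coli. The minimal backbone (roughly 1.5 kb) consists of little more than a high-copy ColE1/pUC-type origin of replication and a chloramphenicol acetyltransferase gene, so the plasmid is maintained and selected with chloramphenicol. A lambda t0 terminator lies between the expression cassette and the resistance marker.

The insert is an approximately 1.8 kb open reading frame for the helicase, a mature product of the viral ORF1ab polyprotein, recoded with E. coli codon usage ("recode 1"). Expression is driven by a bacteriophage T7 promoter followed by a lac operator and the efficient T7 gene 10 ribosome binding site. Transcription therefore requires a host supplying T7 RNA polymerase, is repressed by LacI and can be induced with IPTG or lactose. No lacI gene is annotated on the plasmid, so the repressor would presumably have to come from the host. The protein carries a C-terminal TEV protease recognition site followed by a 6xHis tag. This allows capture by immobilised metal affinity chromatography and later removal of the tag by TEV cleavage.

In the feature table the cassette runs on the complementary strand. The helicase coding sequence itself is not annotated, but it would occupy the unannotated region between the ribosome binding site and the TEV/His features, spanning the numbering origin of the circular map. The record places the plasmid in a set of tagged SARS-CoV-2 protein constructs for expression and purification in E. coli.
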