Addgene plasmid #145600: pGBW-m4046760
Purpose: Bacterial Expression plasmid for SARS-CoV-2 helicase
Depositing lab: Ginkgo Bioworks & Benjie Chen. Depositing organization: Ginkgo Bioworks.
Backbone
  Vector backbone: ori-013 - marker | cmR
  Backbone size w/o insert (bp): 1462
  Vector type: Bacterial Expression
Growth in bacteria
  Bacterial resistance: Chloramphenicol, 25 μg/mL
  Growth temperature: 30°C
  Growth strain: DH5alpha
  Copy number: High Copy
Gene/Insert
  Gene/Insert name: SARS-CoV-2 helicase
  Species: Escherichia coli str. K-12 substr. MG1655; Severe acute respiratory syndrome coronavirus 2
  Insert size (bp): 1802
  Mutation: Escherichia coli recode 1
  Entrez Gene: ORF1ab (a.k.a. GU280_gp01)
  Promoter: Promoter | pT7 ; Operator | lacO ; RBS | T7_rbs ; Start Codon | ATG
  Tag / fusion protein: Cleavable TEV;6xHIS (C terminal on backbone)
  Cloning method: Unknown
Resource information
  A portion of this plasmid was derived from a plasmid made by: GinkgoBioworks
Depositor comments: NCBI Reference Sequence: YP_009725308.1
How to cite: pGBW-m4046760 was a gift from Ginkgo Bioworks & Benjie Chen (Addgene plasmid # 145600 ; http://n2t.net/addgene:145600 ; RRID:Addgene_145600)
